Addgene plasmid #59560: pTK095
Purpose: SIN SP6 P1234 (nsP2 P726S) SGP(14) Kozak L7Ae-P2A-EYFP 4xFF4 8xMS2
Depositing lab: Ron Weiss. Depositing organization: Massachusetts Institute of Technology. Publication: Mammalian synthetic circuits with RNA binding proteins for RNA-only delivery. Wroblewska L, Kitada T, Endo K, Siciliano V, Stillo B, Saito H, Weiss R. Nat Biotechnol. 2015 Aug 3. doi: 10.1038/nbt.3301. PubMed 26237515.
Backbone
  Vector backbone: SIN
Growth in bacteria
  Bacterial resistance: Ampicillin, 100 μg/mL
  Growth temperature: 37°C
  Growth strain: DH5alpha
  Copy number: Unknown
Gene/Insert
  Gene/Insert name: SGP(14) Kozak L7Ae-P2A-EYFP 4xFF4 8xMS2
Terms and licenses: Academic/Nonprofit Terms; Industry Terms: Not Available to Industry
How to cite: pTK095 was a gift from Ron Weiss (Addgene plasmid # 59560 ; http://n2t.net/addgene:59560 ; RRID:Addgene_59560)
