[The description below was written by a language model from this plasmid's Addgene catalogue record, the feature table of its GenBank file and pLannotate feature annotations shown in this document.]
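Description:
pTK095 is an 11.4 kb circular plasmid that serves as a DNA template for a self-amplifying Sindbis virus (SIN) RNA replicon. It is propagated in E. coli through a ColE1/pUC-type origin and selected with ampicillin via the β-lactamase (AmpR) gene and its bla promoter. A bacteriophage SP6 promoter sits immediately upstream of the viral 5' UTR, spanning the plasmid's numbering origin, so that the full replicon RNA can be made by in vitro transcription and delivered to mammalian cells as RNA.

The replicon encodes the Sindbis nonstructural polyprotein P1234 (nsP1 to nsP4, with the natural opal stop codon between nsP3 and nsP4), which forms the viral RNA-dependent RNA polymerase complex that copies the genomic RNA and transcribes subgenomic RNA. nsP2 carries the P726S substitution, annotated as a non-cytopathic ("ncp") mutation. The viral structural genes are replaced by a payload driven by the subgenomic promoter (the 98/14 version, overlapping the end of nsP4). This is followed by a Kozak sequence and a single open reading frame encoding the archaeal kink-turn RNA-binding protein L7Ae joined through a P2A self-cleaving peptide to EYFP. The automated annotation matches the EYFP to a monomeric variant. EYFP therefore reports on expression of L7Ae, which can repress translation of transcripts bearing its K-turn binding motif.

Downstream of the coding region lie four FF4 target sites, presumably for knockdown by the synthetic FF4 si/miRNA, and eight MS2 stem loops that bind MS2 coat protein fusions. These make the transcript itself subject to RNA-level regulation, and they are followed by the Sindbis 3' UTR. The construct is a component of synthetic gene circuits built from RNA-binding proteins for RNA-only delivery into mammalian cells.
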