LOCUS       pTK095 11412 bp DNA circular UNA 01-AUG-2014
DEFINITION  SIN SP6 P1234 (nsP2 P726S) SGP(14) Kozak L7Ae-P2A-EYFP 4xFF4 8xMS2.
ACCESSION   urn.local.tasuku.1377628464138.5993
VERSION     urn.local.tasuku.1377628464138.5993
KEYWORDS    .
SOURCE      Sindbis
  ORGANISM  Sindbis .
FEATURES             Location/Qualifiers
     5'UTR           1..59
     CDS             60..1679
                     /label="nsP1"
     CDS             1680..4100
                     /label="nsP2"
     primer_bind     2517..2538
                     /label="TK-SIN-ClaI-ncp-seq-F1"
     misc_feature    2992
                     /label="C"
                     /note="Geneious type: Editing History Replacement"
     misc_feature    3579
                     /label="A"
                     /note="Geneious type: Editing History Replacement"
     Mutation        3855
                     /label="P726S ncp mutation"
     CDS             4101..5747
                     /label="nsP3"
     primer_bind     complement(4443..4462)
                     /label="TK-SIN-AvrII-ncp-seq-R1"
     Stop_codon      5748..5750
                     /label="Opal stop codon"
     CDS             5751..7601
                     /label="nsP4"
     primer_bind     6086..6105
                     /label="TK-SIN-ts-seq-F1"
     primer_bind     7103..7126
                     /label="TK-nsP4-SapI-F"
     primer_bind     7386..7406
                     /label="TK-SIN-nsP4-L7Ae-IDT-qPCR-F4"
     gBlock          7386..7724
                     /label="TK-new-SIN-nsP4-L7Ae-IDT"
     primer_bind     7430..7452
                     /label="TK-SIN-nsP4-L7Ae-IDT-qPCR-F3"
     gBlock          7479..7702
                     /label="TK-SIN-nsP4-L7Ae-IDT"
     primer_bind     7479..7500
                     /label="TK-SIN-nsP4-L7Ae-IDT-qPCR-F2"
     promoter        7500..7611
                     /label="Subgenomic promoter (98/14)"
     primer_bind     7505..7524
                     /label="TK-SIN-nsP4-L7Ae-IDT-qPCR-F1"
     gBlock          7533..7834
                     /label="TK-nsP4-L7Ae-gBlock"
     primer_bind     7533..7552
                     /label="TK-nsP4-L7Ae-qPCR-F"
     promoter        7579..7602
                     /label="Subgenomic promoter (19/5 minimal)"
     misc_feature    7598..7611
                     /label="Subgenomic RNA 5' UTR"
     misc_RNA        7612..7617
                     /label="Kozak"
     ORF             7618..>8760
                     /label="L7Ae-P2A-EYFP"
     gene            7618..7974
                     /label="L7Ae"
     primer_bind     complement(7640..7659)
                     /label="TK-SIN-nsP4-L7Ae-IDT-qPCR-R2"
     primer_bind     7641..7660
                     /label="TK-L7Ae-IDT-qPCR-F"
     primer_bind     complement(7659..7678)
                     /label="TK-nsP4-L7Ae-qPCR-R"
     primer_bind     complement(7681..7702)
                     /label="TK-SIN-nsP4-L7Ae-IDT-qPCR-R1"
     primer_bind     7683..7704
                     /label="TK-new-L7Ae-IDT-qPCR-F"
     primer_bind     complement(7704..7723)
                     /label="TK-SIN-nsP4-L7Ae-IDT-qPCR-R3"
     primer_bind     complement(7705..7724)
                     /label="TK-SIN-nsP4-L7Ae-IDT-qPCR-R4"
     primer_bind     7719..7738
                     /label="TK-L7Ae-qPCR-F"
     primer_bind     complement(7744..7764)
                     /label="TK-L7Ae-IDT-qPCR-R"
     primer_bind     complement(7758..7779)
                     /label="TK-new-L7Ae-IDT-qPCR-R"
     primer_bind     complement(7815..7834)
                     /label="TK-L7Ae-qPCR-R"
     misc_feature    complement(7950..7993)
                     /label="pLW145-BsaI-P2A-L7Ae-RV"
                     /note="Geneious type: primer_bind_reverse"
     misc_feature    complement(7950..7974)
                     /label="1st reverse primer"
                     /note="Geneious type: primer_bind_reverse"
     misc_feature    7975..8040
                     /label="P2A"
     Q               7990..7993
                     /label="Q2"
     primer_bind     7990..8015
                     /label="pLW147-BsaI-P2A-EYFP-FW"
     primer_bind     7999..8058
                     /label="pLW146-P2A-EYFP-1-FW"
     primer_bind     7999..8015
                     /label="pLW147-BsaI-P2A-EYFP-FW overlap"
     gene            8041..8760
                     /label="EYFP"
     primer_bind     8041..8058
                     /label="1st forward primer"
     primer_bind     8106..8125
                     /label="TK-EYFP-seq-F"
     misc_feature    complement(8738..8766)
                     /label="1st reverse primer"
                     /note="Geneious type: primer_bind_reverse"
     primer_bind     8763..8809
                     /label="AscI-4xFF4-1FW"
     misc_feature    complement(8767..8821)
                     /label="AscI-4xFF4-1RV"
                     /note="Geneious type: primer_bind_reverse"
     misc_feature    8769..8790
                     /label="FF4"
     misc_feature    8791..8812
                     /label="FF4"
     primer_bind     8810..8857
                     /label="4xFF4-SpeI-2FW"
     misc_feature    8813..8834
                     /label="FF4"
     misc_feature    complement(8822..8861)
                     /label="4xFF4-SpeI-2RV"
                     /note="Geneious type: primer_bind_reverse"
     misc_feature    8835..8856
                     /label="FF4"
     primer_bind     8858..8886
                     /label="1st forward primer"
     protein_bind    8901..8919
                     /label="MS2"
     protein_bind    8940..8958
                     /label="MS2bs"
     protein_bind    8980..8998
                     /label="MS2bs"
     protein_bind    9019..9037
                     /label="MS2bs"
     protein_bind    9075..9093
                     /label="MS2bs"
     protein_bind    9114..9132
                     /label="MS2bs"
     protein_bind    9154..9172
                     /label="MS2"
     protein_bind    9193..9211
                     /label="MS2"
     3'UTR           9235..9456
     misc_feature    9265
                     /label
                     /note="Geneious type: Editing History Insertion"
     primer_bind     complement(9302..9324)
                     /label="TK-SIN-3'UTR-seq-R"
     misc_feature    9456
                     /label="A"
                     /note="Geneious type: Editing History Replacement"
     primer_bind     complement(9456..9479)
                     /label="TK-SIN-3'UTR-R"
     CDS             9688..10545
                     /label="AmpR"
     promoter        11395..11412
                     /label="SP6"
ORIGIN
        1 attgacggcg tagtacacac tattgaatca aacagccgac caattgcact accatcacaa
       61 tggagaagcc agtagtaaac gtagacgtag acccccagag tccgtttgtc gtgcaactgc
      121 aaaaaagctt cccgcaattt gaggtagtag cacagcaggt cactccaaat gaccatgcta
      181 atgccagagc attttcgcat ctggccagta aactaatcga gctggaggtt cctaccacag
      241 cgacgatctt ggacataggc agcgcaccgg ctcgtagaat gttttccgag caccagtatc
      301 attgtgtctg ccccatgcgt agtccagaag acccggaccg catgatgaaa tacgccagta
      361 aactggcgga aaaagcgtgc aagattacaa acaagaactt gcatgagaag attaaggatc
      421 tccggaccgt acttgatacg ccggatgctg aaacaccatc gctctgcttt cacaacgatg
      481 ttacctgcaa catgcgtgcc gaatattccg tcatgcagga cgtgtatatc aacgctcccg
      541 gaactatcta tcatcaggct atgaaaggcg tgcggaccct gtactggatt ggcttcgaca
      601 ccacccagtt catgttctcg gctatggcag gttcgtaccc tgcgtacaac accaactggg
      661 ccgacgagaa agtccttgaa gcgcgtaaca tcggactttg cagcacaaag ctgagtgaag
      721 gtaggacagg aaaattgtcg ataatgagga agaaggagtt gaagcccggg tcgcgggttt
      781 atttctccgt aggatcgaca ctttatccag aacacagagc cagcttgcag agctggcatc
      841 ttccatcggt gttccacttg aatggaaagc agtcgtacac ttgccgctgt gatacagtgg
      901 tgagttgcga aggctacgta gtgaagaaaa tcaccatcag tcccgggatc acgggagaaa
      961 ccgtgggata cgcggttaca cacaatagcg agggcttctt gctatgcaaa gttactgaca
     1021 cagtaaaagg agaacgggta tcgttccctg tgtgcacgta catcccggcc accatatgcg
     1081 atcagatgac tggtataatg gccacggata tatcacctga cgatgcacaa aaacttctgg
     1141 ttgggctcaa ccagcgaatt gtcattaacg gtaggactaa caggaacacc aacaccatgc
     1201 aaaattacct tctgccgatc atagcacaag ggttcagcaa atgggctaag gagcgcaagg
     1261 atgatcttga taacgagaaa atgctgggta ctagagaacg caagcttacg tatggctgct
     1321 tgtgggcgtt tcgcactaag aaagtacatt cgttttatcg cccacctgga acgcagacct
     1381 gcgtaaaagt cccagcctct tttagcgctt ttcccatgtc gtccgtatgg acgacctctt
     1441 tgcccatgtc gctgaggcag aaattgaaac tggcattgca accaaagaag gaggaaaaac
     1501 tgctgcaggt ctcggaggaa ttagtcatgg aggccaaggc tgcttttgag gatgctcagg
     1561 aggaagccag agcggagaag ctccgagaag cacttccacc attagtggca gacaaaggca
     1621 tcgaggcagc cgcagaagtt gtctgcgaag tggaggggct ccaggcggac atcggagcag
     1681 cattagttga aaccccgcgc ggtcacgtaa ggataatacc tcaagcaaat gaccgtatga
     1741 tcggacagta tatcgttgtc tcgccaaact ctgtgctgaa gaatgccaaa ctcgcaccag
     1801 cgcacccgct agcagatcag gttaagatca taacacactc cggaagatca ggaaggtacg
     1861 cggtcgaacc atacgacgct aaagtactga tgccagcagg aggtgccgta ccatggccag
     1921 aattcctagc actgagtgag agcgccacgt tagtgtacaa cgaaagagag tttgtgaacc
     1981 gcaaactata ccacattgcc atgcatggcc ccgccaagaa tacagaagag gagcagtaca
     2041 aggttacaaa ggcagagctt gcagaaacag agtacgtgtt tgacgtggac aagaagcgtt
     2101 gcgttaagaa ggaagaagcc tcaggtctgg tcctctcggg agaactgacc aaccctccct
     2161 atcatgagct agctctggag ggactgaaga cccgacctgc ggtcccgtac aaggtcgaaa
     2221 caataggagt gataggcaca ccggggtcgg gcaagtcagc tattatcaag tcaactgtca
     2281 cggcacgaga tcttgttacc agcggaaaga aagaaaattg tcgcgaaatt gaggccgacg
     2341 tgctaagact gaggggtatg cagattacgt cgaagacagt agattcggtt atgctcaacg
     2401 gatgccacaa agccgtagaa gtgctgtacg ttgacgaagc gttcgcgtgc cacgcaggag
     2461 cactacttgc cttgattgct atcgtcaggc cccgcaagaa ggtagtacta tgcggagacc
     2521 ccatgcaatg cggattcttc aacatgatgc aactaaaggt acatttcaat caccctgaaa
     2581 aagacatatg caccaagaca ttctacaagt atatctcccg gcgttgcaca cagccagtta
     2641 cagctattgt atcgacactg cattacgatg gaaagatgaa aaccacgaac ccgtgcaaga
     2701 agaacattga aatcgatatt acaggggcca caaagccgaa gccaggggat atcatcctga
     2761 catgtttccg cgggtgggtt aagcaattgc aaatcgacta tcccggacat gaagtaatga
     2821 cagccgcggc ctcacaaggg ctaaccagaa aaggagtgta tgccgtccgg caaaaagtca
     2881 atgaaaaccc actgtacgcg atcacatcag agcatgtgaa cgtgttgctc acccgcactg
     2941 aggacaggct agtgtggaaa accttgcagg gcgacccatg gattaagcag ctcactaaca
     3001 tacctaaagg aaactttcag gctactatag aggactggga agctgaacac aagggaataa
     3061 ttgctgcaat aaacagcccc actccccgtg ccaatccgtt cagctgcaag accaacgttt
     3121 gctgggcgaa agcattggaa ccgatactag ccacggccgg tatcgtactt accggttgcc
     3181 agtggagcga actgttccca cagtttgcgg atgacaaacc acattcggcc atttacgcct
     3241 tagacgtaat ttgcattaag tttttcggca tggacttgac aagcggactg ttttctaaac
     3301 agagcatccc actaacgtac catcccgccg attcagcgag gccggtagct cattgggaca
     3361 acagcccagg aacccgcaag tatgggtacg atcacgccat tgccgccgaa ctctcccgta
     3421 gatttccggt gttccagcta gctgggaagg gcacacaact tgatttgcag acggggagaa
     3481 ccagagttat ctctgcacag cataacctgg tcccggtgaa ccgcaatctt cctcacgcct
     3541 tagtccccga gtacaaggag aagcaacccg gcccggtcga aaaattcttg aaccagttca
     3601 aacaccactc agtacttgtg gtatcagagg aaaaaattga agctccccgt aagagaatcg
     3661 aatggatcgc cccgattggc atagccggtg cagataagaa ctacaacctg gctttcgggt
     3721 ttccgccgca ggcacggtac gacctggtgt tcatcaacat tggaactaaa tacagaaacc
     3781 accactttca gcagtgcgaa gaccatgcgg cgaccttaaa aaccctttcg cgttcggccc
     3841 tgaattgcct taactcagga ggcaccctcg tggtgaagtc ctatggctac gccgaccgca
     3901 acagtgagga cgtagtcacc gctcttgcca gaaagtttgt cagggtgtct gcagcgagac
     3961 cagattgtgt ctcaagcaat acagaaatgt acctgatttt ccgacaacta gacaacagcc
     4021 gtacacggca attcaccccg caccatctga attgcgtgat ttcgtccgtg tatgagggta
     4081 caagagatgg agttggagcc gcgccgtcat accgcaccaa aagggagaat attgctgact
     4141 gtcaagagga agcagttgtc aacgcagcca atccgctggg tagaccaggc gaaggagtct
     4201 gccgtgccat ctataaacgt tggccgacca gttttaccga ttcagccacg gagacaggca
     4261 ccgcaagaat gactgtgtgc ctaggaaaga aagtgatcca cgcggtcggc cctgatttcc
     4321 ggaagcaccc agaagcagaa gccttgaaat tgctacaaaa cgcctaccat gcagtggcag
     4381 acttagtaaa tgaacataac atcaagtctg tcgccattcc actgctatct acaggcattt
     4441 acgcagccgg aaaagaccgc cttgaagtat cacttaactg cttgacaacc gcgctagaca
     4501 gaactgacgc ggacgtaacc atctattgcc tggataagaa gtggaaggaa agaatcgacg
     4561 cggcactcca acttaaggag tctgtaacag agctgaagga tgaagatatg gagatcgacg
     4621 atgagttagt atggatccat ccagacagtt gcttgaaggg aagaaaggga ttcagtacta
     4681 caaaaggaaa attgtattcg tacttcgaag gcaccaaatt ccatcaagca gcaaaagaca
     4741 tggcggagat aaaggtcctg ttccctaatg accaggaaag taatgaacaa ctgtgtgcct
     4801 acatattggg tgagaccatg gaagcaatcc gcgaaaagtg cccggtcgac cataacccgt
     4861 cgtctagccc gcccaaaacg ttgccgtgcc tttgcatgta tgccatgacg ccagaaaggg
     4921 tccacagact tagaagcaat aacgtcaaag aagttacagt atgctcctcc accccccttc
     4981 ctaagcacaa aattaagaat gttcagaagg ttcagtgcac gaaagtagtc ctgtttaatc
     5041 cgcacactcc cgcattcgtt cccgcccgta agtacataga agtgccagaa cagcctaccg
     5101 ctcctcctgc acaggccgag gaggcccccg aagttgtagc gacaccgtca ccatctacag
     5161 ctgataacac ctcgcttgat gtcacagaca tctcactgga tatggatgac agtagcgaag
     5221 gctcactttt ttcgagcttt agcggatcgg acaactctat tactagtatg gacagttggt
     5281 cgtcaggacc tagttcacta gagatagtag accgaaggca ggtggtggtg gctgacgttc
     5341 atgccgtcca agagcctgcc cctattccac cgccaaggct aaagaagatg gcccgcctgg
     5401 cagcggcaag aaaagagccc actccaccgg caagcaatag ctctgagtcc ctccacctct
     5461 cttttggtgg ggtatccatg tccctcggat caattttcga cggagagacg gcccgccagg
     5521 cagcggtaca acccctggca acaggcccca cggatgtgcc tatgtctttc ggatcgtttt
     5581 ccgacggaga gattgatgag ctgagccgca gagtaactga gtccgaaccc gtcctgtttg
     5641 gatcatttga accgggcgaa gtgaactcaa ttatatcgtc ccgatcagcc gtatcttttc
     5701 cactacgcaa gcagagacgt agacgcagga gcaggaggac tgaatactga ctaaccgggg
     5761 taggtgggta catattttcg acggacacag gccctgggca cttgcaaaag aagtccgttc
     5821 tgcagaacca gcttacagaa ccgaccttgg agcgcaatgt cctggaaaga attcatgccc
     5881 cggtgctcga cacgtcgaaa gaggaacaac tcaaactcag gtaccagatg atgcccaccg
     5941 aagccaacaa aagtaggtac cagtctcgta aagtagaaaa tcagaaagcc ataaccactg
     6001 agcgactact gtcaggacta cgactgtata actctgccac agatcagcca gaatgctata
     6061 agatcaccta tccgaaacca ttgtactcca gtagcgtacc ggcgaactac tccgatccac
     6121 agttcgctgt agctgtctgt aacaactatc tgcatgagaa ctatccgaca gtagcatctt
     6181 atcagattac tgacgagtac gatgcttact tggatatggt agacgggaca gtcgcctgcc
     6241 tggatactgc aaccttctgc cccgctaagc ttagaagtta cccgaaaaaa catgagtata
     6301 gagccccgaa tatccgcagt gcggttccat cagcgatgca gaacacgcta caaaatgtgc
     6361 tcattgccgc aactaaaaga aattgcaacg tcacgcagat gcgtgaactg ccaacactgg
     6421 actcagcgac attcaatgtc gaatgctttc gaaaatatgc atgtaatgac gagtattggg
     6481 aggagttcgc tcggaagcca attaggatta ccactgagtt tgtcaccgca tatgtagcta
     6541 gactgaaagg ccctaaggcc gccgcactat ttgcaaagac gtataatttg gtcccattgc
     6601 aagaagtgcc tatggataga ttcgtcatgg acatgaaaag agacgtgaaa gttacaccag
     6661 gcacgaaaca cacagaagaa agaccgaaag tacaagtgat acaagccgca gaacccctgg
     6721 cgactgctta cttatgcggg attcaccggg aattagtgcg taggcttacg gccgtcttgc
     6781 ttccaaacat tcacacgctt tttgacatgt cggcggagga ttttgatgca atcatagcag
     6841 aacacttcaa gcaaggcgac ccggtactgg agacggatat cgcatcattc gacaaaagcc
     6901 aagacgacgc tatggcgtta accggtctga tgatcttgga ggacctgggt gtggatcaac
     6961 cactactcga cttgatcgag tgcgcctttg gagaaatatc atccacccat ctacctacgg
     7021 gtactcgttt taaattcggg gcgatgatga aatccggaat gttcctcaca ctttttgtca
     7081 acacagtttt gaatgtcgtt atcgccagca gagtactaga agagcggctt aaaacgtcca
     7141 gatgtgcagc gttcattggc gacgacaaca tcatacatgg agtagtatct gacaaagaaa
     7201 tggctgagag gtgcgccacc tggctcaaca tggaggttaa gatcatcgac gcagtcatcg
     7261 gtgagagacc accttacttc tgcggcggat ttatcttgca agattcggtt acttccacag
     7321 cgtgccgcgt ggcggatccc ctgaaaaggc tgtttaagtt gggtaaaccg ctcccagccg
     7381 acgacgagca agacgaagac agaagacgcg ctctgctaga tgaaacaaag gcgtggttta
     7441 gagtaggtat aacaggcact ttagcagtgg ccgtgacgac ccggtatgag gtagacaata
     7501 ttacacctgt cctactggca ttgagaactt ttgcccagag caaaagagca ttccaagcca
     7561 tcagagggga aataaagcat ctctacggtg gtcctaaata gtcagcatag tgccaccatg
     7621 tacgtgagat ttgaggttcc tgaggacatg cagaacgaag ctctgagtct gctggagaag
     7681 gttagggaga gcggtaaggt aaagaaaggt accaacgaga cgacaaaggc tgtggagagg
     7741 ggactggcaa agctcgttta catcgcagag gatgttgacc cgcctgagat cgttgctcat
     7801 ctgcccctcc tctgcgagga gaagaatgtg ccgtacattt acgttaaaag caagaacgac
     7861 cttggaaggg ctgtgggcat tgaggtgcca tgcgcttcgg cagcgataat caacgaggga
     7921 gagctgagaa aggagcttgg aagccttgtg gagaagatta aaggccttca gaagggatct
     7981 ggcgccacca acttctctct gctgaagcag gccggcgacg tggaggagaa cccaggccca
     8041 atggtgagca agggcgagga gctgttcacc ggggtggtgc ccatcctggt cgagctggac
     8101 ggcgacgtaa acggccacaa gttcagcgtg tccggcgagg gcgagggcga tgccacctac
     8161 ggcaagctga ccctgaagtt catctgcacc accggcaagc tgcccgtgcc ctggcccacc
     8221 ctcgtgacca ccttcggcta cggcctgcag tgcttcgccc gctaccccga ccacatgaag
     8281 cagcacgact tcttcaagtc cgccatgccc gaaggctacg tccaggagcg caccatcttc
     8341 ttcaaggacg acggcaacta caagacccgc gccgaggtga agttcgaggg cgacaccctg
     8401 gtgaaccgca tcgagctgaa gggcatcgac ttcaaggagg acggcaacat cctggggcac
     8461 aagctggagt acaactacaa cagccacaac gtctatatca tggccgacaa gcagaagaac
     8521 ggcatcaagg tgaacttcaa gatccgccac aacatcgagg acggcagcgt gcagctcgcc
     8581 gaccactacc agcagaacac ccccatcggc gacggccccg tgctgctgcc cgacaaccac
     8641 tacctgagct accagtccaa gctgagcaaa gaccccaacg agaagcgcga tcacatggtc
     8701 ctgctggagt tcgtgaccgc cgccgggatc actctcggca tggacgagct gtacaagtaa
     8761 ggcgcgcccc gcttgaagtc tttaattaaa ccgcttgaag tctttaatta aaccgcttga
     8821 agtctttaat taaaccgctt gaagtcttta attaaaacta gttaaagaac gagcagtaat
     8881 tctaggcgat cgctcgaaaa acatgaggat cacccatgtc tgcaggtcga ctctagaaaa
     8941 catgaggatc acccatgtcc tgcaggtcga ctctagaaaa catgaggatc acccatgtct
     9001 gcaggtcgac tctagaaaac atgaggatca cccatgtcct cgagtacaag taattctagg
     9061 cgatcgctcg aaaaacatga ggatcaccca tgtctgcagg tcgactctag aaaacatgag
     9121 gatcacccat gtcctgcagg tcgactctag aaaacatgag gatcacccat gtctgcaggt
     9181 cgactctaga aaacatgagg atcacccatg tcctcgaggt gtgcggccgc tggcctcgag
     9241 gaagcgcagt acataatgct gcgcagtgtt gccacataac cactatatta accatttatc
     9301 tagcggacgc caaaaactca atgtatttct gaggaagcgt ggtgcataat gccacgcagc
     9361 gtctgcataa cttttattat ttcttttatt aatcaacaaa attttgtttt taacatttca
     9421 aaaaaaaaaa aaaaaaaaaa aaaaaaaaaa aaaaagggga attcgagctc gggaattaat
     9481 tcttgaagac gaaagggcct cgtgatacgc ctatttttat aggttaatgt catgataata
     9541 atggtttctt agacgtcagg tggcactttt cggggaaatg tgcgcggaac ccctatttgt
     9601 ttatttttct aaatacattc aaatatgtat ccgctcatga gacaataacc ctgataaatg
     9661 cttcaataat attgaaaaag gaagagtatg agtattcaac atttccgtgt cgcccttatt
     9721 cccttttttg cggcattttg ccttcctgtt tttgctcacc cagaaacgct ggtgaaagta
     9781 aaagatgctg aagatcagtt gggtgcacga gtgggttaca tcgaactgga tctcaacagc
     9841 ggtaagatcc ttgagagttt tcgccccgaa gaacgttttc caatgatgag cacttttaaa
     9901 gttctgctat gtggcgcggt attatcccgt gttgacgccg ggcaagagca actcggtcgc
     9961 cgcatacact attctcagaa tgacttggtt gagtactcac cagtcacaga aaagcatctt
    10021 acggatggca tgacagtaag agaattatgc agtgctgcca taaccatgag tgataacact
    10081 gcggccaact tacttctgac aacgatcgga ggaccgaagg agctaaccgc ttttttgcac
    10141 aacatggggg atcatgtaac tcgccttgat cgttgggaac cggagctgaa tgaagccata
    10201 ccaaacgacg agcgtgacac cacgatgcct gtagcaatgg caacaacgtt gcgcaaacta
    10261 ttaactggcg aactacttac tctagcttcc cggcaacaat taatagactg gatggaggcg
    10321 gataaagttg caggaccact tctgcgctcg gcccttccgg ctggctggtt tattgctgat
    10381 aaatctggag ccggtgagcg tgggtctcgc ggtatcattg cagcactggg gccagatggt
    10441 aagccctccc gtatcgtagt tatctacacg acggggagtc aggcaactat ggatgaacga
    10501 aatagacaga tcgctgagat aggtgcctca ctgattaagc attggtaact gtcagaccaa
    10561 gtttactcat atatacttta gattgattta aaacttcatt tttaatttaa aaggatctag
    10621 gtgaagatcc tttttgataa tctcatgacc aaaatccctt aacgtgagtt ttcgttccac
    10681 tgagcgtcag accccgtaga aaagatcaaa ggatcttctt gagatccttt ttttctgcgc
    10741 gtaatctgct gcttgcaaac aaaaaaacca ccgctaccag cggtggtttg tttgccggat
    10801 caagagctac caactctttt tccgaaggta actggcttca gcagagcgca gataccaaat
    10861 actgtccttc tagtgtagcc gtagttaggc caccacttca agaactctgt agcaccgcct
    10921 acatacctcg ctctgctaat cctgttacca gtggctgctg ccagtggcga taagtcgtgt
    10981 cttaccgggt tggactcaag acgatagtta ccggataagg cgcagcggtc gggctgaacg
    11041 gggggttcgt gcacacagcc cagcttggag cgaacgacct acaccgaact gagataccta
    11101 cagcgtgagc attgagaaag cgccacgctt cccgaaggga gaaaggcgga caggtatccg
    11161 gtaagcggca gggtcggaac aggagagcgc acgagggagc ttccaggggg aaacgcctgg
    11221 tatctttata gtcctgtcgg gtttcgccac ctctgacttg agcgtcgatt tttgtgatgc
    11281 tcgtcagggg ggcggagcct atggaaaaac gccagcaacg cgagctcgta tggacatatt
    11341 gtcgttagaa cgcggctaca attaatacat aaccttatgt atcatacaca tacgatttag
    11401 gtgacactat ag
//
