Features (pLannotate 1.2.2; 17 found; start..end, strand, type, name):
     60..7598    +  CDS            POLN_SINDV: Experimental evidence at protein level: Swiss-Prot protein existence level 1. [RNA-directed RNA polymerase nsP4]: RNA dependent RNA polymerase (PubMed:8107248, PubMed:7517863, PubMed:19036396). Replicates genomic and antigenomic RNA by recognizing replications specific signals. The early replication complex formed by the polyprotein P123 and nsP4 synthesizes minus-strand RNAs (PubMed:8107248, PubMed:7517863, PubMed:2529379). The late replication complex composed of fully processed nsP1-nsP4 is responsible for the production of genomic and subgenomic plus-strand RNAs (PubMed:8107248, PubMed:751
   7618..7974    +  CDS            rpl7ae: RL7A_ARCFU - Experimental evidence at protein level: Swiss-Prot protein existence level 1. Multifunctional RNA-binding protein that recognizes the K- turn motif in ribosomal RNA, the RNA component of RNase P, box H/ACA, box C/D and box C'/D' sRNAs. From Archaeoglobus fulgidus (strain ATCC 49558 / VC-16 / DSM 4304 / JCM 9628 / NBRC 100126).
   8041..8760    +  CDS            mEYFP: enhanced YFP with monomerizing A206K mutation (Zacharias et al., 2002) mammalian codon-optimized
   8901..8919    +  misc_RNA       MS2 stem loop: stem loop that binds the bacteriophage MS2 coat protein
   8940..8958    +  misc_RNA       MS2 stem loop: stem loop that binds the bacteriophage MS2 coat protein
   8959..8977    -  misc_feature   MCS (fragment): pUC18/19 multiple cloning site
   8980..8998    +  misc_RNA       MS2 stem loop: stem loop that binds the bacteriophage MS2 coat protein
   9019..9037    +  misc_RNA       MS2 stem loop: stem loop that binds the bacteriophage MS2 coat protein
   9075..9093    +  misc_RNA       MS2 stem loop: stem loop that binds the bacteriophage MS2 coat protein
   9114..9132    +  misc_RNA       MS2 stem loop: stem loop that binds the bacteriophage MS2 coat protein
   9133..9151    -  misc_feature   MCS (fragment): pUC18/19 multiple cloning site
   9154..9172    +  misc_RNA       MS2 stem loop: stem loop that binds the bacteriophage MS2 coat protein
   9193..9211    +  misc_RNA       MS2 stem loop: stem loop that binds the bacteriophage MS2 coat protein
   9583..9687    +  promoter       AmpR promoter: bla
   9688..10548   +  CDS            AmpR: β-lactamase; bla; confers resistance to ampicillin, carbenicillin, and related antibiotics
  10719..11307   +  rep_origin     ori: high-copy-number ColE1/pMB1/pBR322/pUC origin of replication
  11395..1       +  promoter       SP6 promoter (across the origin): promoter for bacteriophage SP6 RNA polymerase
>Addgene plasmid #59560 | pTK095 | depositor full sequence | sequence record 92965 | pTK095 sequence 11412 bps
ATTGACGGCGTAGTACACACTATTGAATCAAACAGCCGACCAATTGCACTACCATCACAATGGAGAAGCC
AGTAGTAAACGTAGACGTAGACCCCCAGAGTCCGTTTGTCGTGCAACTGCAAAAAAGCTTCCCGCAATTT
GAGGTAGTAGCACAGCAGGTCACTCCAAATGACCATGCTAATGCCAGAGCATTTTCGCATCTGGCCAGTA
AACTAATCGAGCTGGAGGTTCCTACCACAGCGACGATCTTGGACATAGGCAGCGCACCGGCTCGTAGAAT
GTTTTCCGAGCACCAGTATCATTGTGTCTGCCCCATGCGTAGTCCAGAAGACCCGGACCGCATGATGAAA
TATGCCAGTAAACTGGCGGAAAAAGCGTGCAAGATTACAAACAAGAACTTGCATGAGAAGATTAAGGATC
TCCGGACCGTACTTGATACGCCGGATGCTGAAACACCATCGCTCTGCTTTCACAACGATGTTACCTGCAA
CATGCGTGCCGAATATTCCGTCATGCAGGACGTGTATATCAACGCTCCCGGAACTATCTATCATCAGGCT
ATGAAAGGCGTGCGGACCCTGTACTGGATTGGCTTCGACACCACCCAGTTCATGTTCTCGGCTATGGCAG
GTTCGTACCCTGCGTACAACACCAACTGGGCCGACGAGAAAGTCCTTGAAGCGCGTAACATCGGACTTTG
CAGCACAAAGCTGAGTGAAGGTAGGACAGGAAAATTGTCGATAATGAGGAAGAAGGAGTTGAAGCCCGGG
TCGCGGGTTTATTTCTCCGTAGGATCGACACTTTATCCAGAACACAGAGCCAGCTTGCAGAGCTGGCATC
TTCCATCGGTGTTCCACTTGAATGGAAAGCAGTCGTACACTTGCCGCTGTGATACAGTGGTGAGTTGCGA
AGGCTACGTAGTGAAGAAAATCACCATCAGTCCCGGGATCACGGGAGAAACCGTGGGATACGCGGTTACA
CACAATAGCGAGGGCTTCTTGCTATGCAAAGTTACTGACACAGTAAAAGGAGAACGGGTATCGTTCCCTG
TGTGCACGTACATCCCGGCCACCATATGCGATCAGATGACTGGTATAATGGCCACGGATATATCACCTGA
CGATGCACAAAAACTTCTGGTTGGGCTCAACCAGCGAATTGTCATTAACGGTAGGACTAACAGGAACACC
AACACCATGCAAAATTACCTTCTGCCGATCATAGCACAAGGGTTCAGCAAATGGGCTAAGGAGCGCAAGG
ATGATCTTGATAACGAGAAAATGCTGGGTACTAGAGAACGCAAGCTTACGTATGGCTGCTTGTGGGCGTT
TCGCACTAAGAAAGTACATTCGTTTTATCGCCCACCTGGAACGCAGACCTGCGTAAAAGTCCCAGCCTCT
TTTAGCGCTTTTCCCATGTCGTCCGTATGGACGACCTCTTTGCCCATGTCGCTGAGGCAGAAATTGAAAC
TGGCATTGCAACCAAAGAAGGAGGAAAAACTGCTGCAGGTCTCGGAGGAATTAGTCATGGAGGCCAAGGC
TGCTTTTGAGGATGCTCAGGAGGAAGCCAGAGCGGAGAAGCTCCGAGAAGCACTTCCACCATTAGTGGCA
GACAAAGGCATCGAGGCAGCCGCAGAAGTTGTCTGCGAAGTGGAGGGGCTCCAGGCGGACATCGGAGCAG
CATTAGTTGAAACCCCGCGCGGTCACGTAAGGATAATACCTCAAGCAAATGACCGTATGATCGGACAGTA
TATCGTTGTCTCGCCAAACTCTGTGCTGAAGAATGCCAAACTCGCACCAGCGCACCCGCTAGCAGATCAG
GTTAAGATCATAACACACTCCGGAAGATCAGGAAGGTACGCGGTCGAACCATACGACGCTAAAGTACTGA
TGCCAGCAGGAGGTGCCGTACCATGGCCAGAATTCCTAGCACTGAGTGAGAGCGCCACGTTAGTGTACAA
CGAAAGAGAGTTTGTGAACCGCAAACTATACCACATTGCCATGCATGGCCCCGCCAAGAATACAGAAGAG
GAGCAGTACAAGGTTACAAAGGCAGAGCTTGCAGAAACAGAGTACGTGTTTGACGTGGACAAGAAGCGTT
GCGTTAAGAAGGAAGAAGCCTCAGGTCTGGTCCTCTCGGGAGAACTGACCAACCCTCCCTATCATGAGCT
AGCTCTGGAGGGACTGAAGACCCGACCTGCGGTCCCGTACAAGGTCGAAACAATAGGAGTGATAGGCACA
CCGGGGTCGGGCAAGTCAGCTATTATCAAGTCAACTGTCACGGCACGAGATCTTGTTACCAGCGGAAAGA
AAGAAAATTGTCGCGAAATTGAGGCCGACGTGCTAAGACTGAGGGGTATGCAGATTACGTCGAAGACAGT
AGATTCGGTTATGCTCAACGGATGCCACAAAGCCGTAGAAGTGCTGTACGTTGACGAAGCGTTCGCGTGC
CACGCAGGAGCACTACTTGCCTTGATTGCTATCGTCAGGCCCCGCAAGAAGGTAGTACTATGCGGAGACC
CCATGCAATGCGGATTCTTCAACATGATGCAACTAAAGGTACATTTCAATCACCCTGAAAAAGACATATG
CACCAAGACATTCTACAAGTATATCTCCCGGCGTTGCACACAGCCAGTTACAGCTATTGTATCGACACTG
CATTACGATGGAAAGATGAAAACCACGAACCCGTGCAAGAAGAACATTGAAATCGATATTACAGGGGCCA
CAAAGCCGAAGCCAGGGGATATCATCCTGACATGTTTCCGCGGGTGGGTTAAGCAATTGCAAATCGACTA
TCCCGGACATGAAGTAATGACAGCCGCGGCCTCACAAGGGCTAACCAGAAAAGGAGTGTATGCCGTCCGG
CAAAAAGTCAATGAAAACCCACTGTACGCGATCACATCAGAGCATGTGAACGTGTTGCTCACCCGCACTG
AGGACAGGCTAGTGTGGAAAACCTTGCAGGGCGACCCATGGATTAAGCAGCTCACTAACATACCTAAAGG
AAACTTTCAGGCTACTATAGAGGACTGGGAAGCTGAACACAAGGGAATAATTGCTGCAATAAACAGCCCC
ACTCCCCGTGCCAATCCGTTCAGCTGCAAGACCAACGTTTGCTGGGCGAAAGCATTGGAACCGATACTAG
CCACGGCCGGTATCGTACTTACCGGTTGCCAGTGGAGCGAACTGTTCCCACAGTTTGCGGATGACAAACC
ACATTCGGCCATTTACGCCTTAGACGTAATTTGCATTAAGTTTTTCGGCATGGACTTGACAAGCGGACTG
TTTTCTAAACAGAGCATCCCACTAACGTACCATCCCGCCGATTCAGCGAGGCCGGTAGCTCATTGGGACA
ACAGCCCAGGAACCCGCAAGTATGGGTACGATCACGCCATTGCCGCCGAACTCTCCCGTAGATTTCCGGT
GTTCCAGCTAGCTGGGAAGGGCACACAACTTGATTTGCAGACGGGGAGAACCAGAGTTATCTCTGCACAG
CATAACCTGGTCCCGGTGAACCGCAATCTTCCTCACGCCTTAGTCCCCGAGTACAAGGAGAAGCAACCCG
GCCCGGTCGAAAAATTCTTGAACCAGTTCAAACACCACTCAGTACTTGTGGTATCAGAGGAAAAAATTGA
AGCTCCCCGTAAGAGAATCGAATGGATCGCCCCGATTGGCATAGCCGGTGCAGATAAGAACTACAACCTG
GCTTTCGGGTTTCCGCCGCAGGCACGGTACGACCTGGTGTTCATCAACATTGGAACTAAATACAGAAACC
ACCACTTTCAGCAGTGCGAAGACCATGCGGCGACCTTAAAAACCCTTTCGCGTTCGGCCCTGAATTGCCT
TAACTCAGGAGGCACCCTCGTGGTGAAGTCCTATGGCTACGCCGACCGCAACAGTGAGGACGTAGTCACC
GCTCTTGCCAGAAAGTTTGTCAGGGTGTCTGCAGCGAGACCAGATTGTGTCTCAAGCAATACAGAAATGT
ACCTGATTTTCCGACAACTAGACAACAGCCGTACACGGCAATTCACCCCGCACCATCTGAATTGCGTGAT
TTCGTCCGTGTATGAGGGTACAAGAGATGGAGTTGGAGCCGCGCCGTCATACCGCACCAAAAGGGAGAAT
ATTGCTGACTGTCAAGAGGAAGCAGTTGTCAACGCAGCCAATCCGCTGGGTAGACCAGGCGAAGGAGTCT
GCCGTGCCATCTATAAACGTTGGCCGACCAGTTTTACCGATTCAGCCACGGAGACAGGCACCGCAAGAAT
GACTGTGTGCCTAGGAAAGAAAGTGATCCACGCGGTCGGCCCTGATTTCCGGAAGCACCCAGAAGCAGAA
GCCTTGAAATTGCTACAAAACGCCTACCATGCAGTGGCAGACTTAGTAAATGAACATAACATCAAGTCTG
TCGCCATTCCACTGCTATCTACAGGCATTTACGCAGCCGGAAAAGACCGCCTTGAAGTATCACTTAACTG
CTTGACAACCGCGCTAGACAGAACTGACGCGGACGTAACCATCTATTGCCTGGATAAGAAGTGGAAGGAA
AGAATCGACGCGGCACTCCAACTTAAGGAGTCTGTAACAGAGCTGAAGGATGAAGATATGGAGATCGACG
ATGAGTTAGTATGGATCCATCCAGACAGTTGCTTGAAGGGAAGAAAGGGATTCAGTACTACAAAAGGAAA
ATTGTATTCGTACTTCGAAGGCACCAAATTCCATCAAGCAGCAAAAGACATGGCGGAGATAAAGGTCCTG
TTCCCTAATGACCAGGAAAGTAATGAACAACTGTGTGCCTACATATTGGGTGAGACCATGGAAGCAATCC
GCGAAAAGTGCCCGGTCGACCATAACCCGTCGTCTAGCCCGCCCAAAACGTTGCCGTGCCTTTGCATGTA
TGCCATGACGCCAGAAAGGGTCCACAGACTTAGAAGCAATAACGTCAAAGAAGTTACAGTATGCTCCTCC
ACCCCCCTTCCTAAGCACAAAATTAAGAATGTTCAGAAGGTTCAGTGCACGAAAGTAGTCCTGTTTAATC
CGCACACTCCCGCATTCGTTCCCGCCCGTAAGTACATAGAAGTGCCAGAACAGCCTACCGCTCCTCCTGC
ACAGGCCGAGGAGGCCCCCGAAGTTGTAGCGACACCGTCACCATCTACAGCTGATAACACCTCGCTTGAT
GTCACAGACATCTCACTGGATATGGATGACAGTAGCGAAGGCTCACTTTTTTCGAGCTTTAGCGGATCGG
ACAACTCTATTACTAGTATGGACAGTTGGTCGTCAGGACCTAGTTCACTAGAGATAGTAGACCGAAGGCA
GGTGGTGGTGGCTGACGTTCATGCCGTCCAAGAGCCTGCCCCTATTCCACCGCCAAGGCTAAAGAAGATG
GCCCGCCTGGCAGCGGCAAGAAAAGAGCCCACTCCACCGGCAAGCAATAGCTCTGAGTCCCTCCACCTCT
CTTTTGGTGGGGTATCCATGTCCCTCGGATCAATTTTCGACGGAGAGACGGCCCGCCAGGCAGCGGTACA
ACCCCTGGCAACAGGCCCCACGGATGTGCCTATGTCTTTCGGATCGTTTTCCGACGGAGAGATTGATGAG
CTGAGCCGCAGAGTAACTGAGTCCGAACCCGTCCTGTTTGGATCATTTGAACCGGGCGAAGTGAACTCAA
TTATATCGTCCCGATCAGCCGTATCTTTTCCACTACGCAAGCAGAGACGTAGACGCAGGAGCAGGAGGAC
TGAATACTGACTAACCGGGGTAGGTGGGTACATATTTTCGACGGACACAGGCCCTGGGCACTTGCAAAAG
AAGTCCGTTCTGCAGAACCAGCTTACAGAACCGACCTTGGAGCGCAATGTCCTGGAAAGAATTCATGCCC
CGGTGCTCGACACGTCGAAAGAGGAACAACTCAAACTCAGGTACCAGATGATGCCCACCGAAGCCAACAA
AAGTAGGTACCAGTCTCGTAAAGTAGAAAATCAGAAAGCCATAACCACTGAGCGACTACTGTCAGGACTA
CGACTGTATAACTCTGCCACAGATCAGCCAGAATGCTATAAGATCACCTATCCGAAACCATTGTACTCCA
GTAGCGTACCGGCGAACTACTCCGATCCACAGTTCGCTGTAGCTGTCTGTAACAACTATCTGCATGAGAA
CTATCCGACAGTAGCATCTTATCAGATTACTGACGAGTACGATGCTTACTTGGATATGGTAGACGGGACA
GTCGCCTGCCTGGATACTGCAACCTTCTGCCCCGCTAAGCTTAGAAGTTACCCGAAAAAACATGAGTATA
GAGCCCCGAATATCCGCAGTGCGGTTCCATCAGCGATGCAGAACACGCTACAAAATGTGCTCATTGCCGC
AACTAAAAGAAATTGCAACGTCACGCAGATGCGTGAACTGCCAACACTGGACTCAGCGACATTCAATGTC
GAATGCTTTCGAAAATATGCATGTAATGACGAGTATTGGGAGGAGTTCGCTCGGAAGCCAATTAGGATTA
CCACTGAGTTTGTCACCGCATATGTAGCTAGACTGAAAGGCCCTAAGGCCGCCGCACTATTTGCAAAGAC
GTATAATTTGGTCCCATTGCAAGAAGTGCCTATGGATAGATTCGTCATGGACATGAAAAGAGACGTGAAA
GTTACACCAGGCACGAAACACACAGAAGAAAGACCGAAAGTACAAGTGATACAAGCCGCAGAACCCCTGG
CGACTGCTTACTTATGCGGGATTCACCGGGAATTAGTGCGTAGGCTTACGGCCGTCTTGCTTCCAAACAT
TCACACGCTTTTTGACATGTCGGCGGAGGATTTTGATGCAATCATAGCAGAACACTTCAAGCAAGGCGAC
CCGGTACTGGAGACGGATATCGCATCATTCGACAAAAGCCAAGACGACGCTATGGCGTTAACCGGTCTGA
TGATCTTGGAGGACCTGGGTGTGGATCAACCACTACTCGACTTGATCGAGTGCGCCTTTGGAGAAATATC
ATCCACCCATCTACCTACGGGTACTCGTTTTAAATTCGGGGCGATGATGAAATCCGGAATGTTCCTCACA
CTTTTTGTCAACACAGTTTTGAATGTCGTTATCGCCAGCAGAGTACTAGAAGAGCGGCTTAAAACGTCCA
GATGTGCAGCGTTCATTGGCGACGACAACATCATACATGGAGTAGTATCTGACAAAGAAATGGCTGAGAG
GTGCGCCACCTGGCTCAACATGGAGGTTAAGATCATCGACGCAGTCATCGGTGAGAGACCACCTTACTTC
TGCGGCGGATTTATCTTGCAAGATTCGGTTACTTCCACAGCGTGCCGCGTGGCGGATCCCCTGAAAAGGC
TGTTTAAGTTGGGTAAACCGCTCCCAGCCGACGACGAGCAAGACGAAGACAGAAGACGCGCTCTGCTAGA
TGAAACAAAGGCGTGGTTTAGAGTAGGTATAACAGGCACTTTAGCAGTGGCCGTGACGACCCGGTATGAG
GTAGACAATATTACACCTGTCCTACTGGCATTGAGAACTTTTGCCCAGAGCAAAAGAGCATTCCAAGCCA
TCAGAGGGGAAATAAAGCATCTCTACGGTGGTCCTAAATAGTCAGCATAGTGCCACCATGTACGTGAGAT
TTGAGGTTCCTGAGGACATGCAGAACGAAGCTCTGAGTCTGCTGGAGAAGGTTAGGGAGAGCGGTAAGGT
AAAGAAAGGTACCAACGAGACGACAAAGGCTGTGGAGAGGGGACTGGCAAAGCTCGTTTACATCGCAGAG
GATGTTGACCCGCCTGAGATCGTTGCTCATCTGCCCCTCCTCTGCGAGGAGAAGAATGTGCCGTACATTT
ACGTTAAAAGCAAGAACGACCTTGGAAGGGCTGTGGGCATTGAGGTGCCATGCGCTTCGGCAGCGATAAT
CAACGAGGGAGAGCTGAGAAAGGAGCTTGGAAGCCTTGTGGAGAAGATTAAAGGCCTTCAGAAGGGATCT
GGCGCCACCAACTTCTCTCTGCTGAAGCAGGCCGGCGACGTGGAGGAGAACCCAGGCCCAATGGTGAGCA
AGGGCGAGGAGCTGTTCACCGGGGTGGTGCCCATCCTGGTCGAGCTGGACGGCGACGTAAACGGCCACAA
GTTCAGCGTGTCCGGCGAGGGCGAGGGCGATGCCACCTACGGCAAGCTGACCCTGAAGTTCATCTGCACC
ACCGGCAAGCTGCCCGTGCCCTGGCCCACCCTCGTGACCACCTTCGGCTACGGCCTGCAGTGCTTCGCCC
GCTACCCCGACCACATGAAGCAGCACGACTTCTTCAAGTCCGCCATGCCCGAAGGCTACGTCCAGGAGCG
CACCATCTTCTTCAAGGACGACGGCAACTACAAGACCCGCGCCGAGGTGAAGTTCGAGGGCGACACCCTG
GTGAACCGCATCGAGCTGAAGGGCATCGACTTCAAGGAGGACGGCAACATCCTGGGGCACAAGCTGGAGT
ACAACTACAACAGCCACAACGTCTATATCATGGCCGACAAGCAGAAGAACGGCATCAAGGTGAACTTCAA
GATCCGCCACAACATCGAGGACGGCAGCGTGCAGCTCGCCGACCACTACCAGCAGAACACCCCCATCGGC
GACGGCCCCGTGCTGCTGCCCGACAACCACTACCTGAGCTACCAGTCCAAGCTGAGCAAAGACCCCAACG
AGAAGCGCGATCACATGGTCCTGCTGGAGTTCGTGACCGCCGCCGGGATCACTCTCGGCATGGACGAGCT
GTACAAGTAAGGCGCGCCCCGCTTGAAGTCTTTAATTAAACCGCTTGAAGTCTTTAATTAAACCGCTTGA
AGTCTTTAATTAAACCGCTTGAAGTCTTTAATTAAAACTAGTTAAAGAACGAGCAGTAATTCTAGGCGAT
CGCTCGAAAAACATGAGGATCACCCATGTCTGCAGGTCGACTCTAGAAAACATGAGGATCACCCATGTCC
TGCAGGTCGACTCTAGAAAACATGAGGATCACCCATGTCTGCAGGTCGACTCTAGAAAACATGAGGATCA
CCCATGTCCTCGAGTACAAGTAATTCTAGGCGATCGCTCGAAAAACATGAGGATCACCCATGTCTGCAGG
TCGACTCTAGAAAACATGAGGATCACCCATGTCCTGCAGGTCGACTCTAGAAAACATGAGGATCACCCAT
GTCTGCAGGTCGACTCTAGAAAACATGAGGATCACCCATGTCCTCGAGGTGTGCGGCCGCTGGCCTCGAG
GAAGCGCAGTACATAATGCTGCGCAGTGTTGCCACATAACCACTATATTAACCATTTATCTAGCGGACGC
CAAAAACTCAATGTATTTCTGAGGAAGCGTGGTGCATAATGCCACGCAGCGTCTGCATAACTTTTATTAT
TTCTTTTATTAATCAACAAAATTTTGTTTTTAACATTTCAAAAAAAAAAAAAAAAAAAAAAAAAAAAAAA
AAAAAGGGGAATTCGAGCTCGGGAATTAATTCTTGAAGACGAAAGGGCCTCGTGATACGCCTATTTTTAT
AGGTTAATGTCATGATAATAATGGTTTCTTAGACGTCAGGTGGCACTTTTCGGGGAAATGTGCGCGGAAC
CCCTATTTGTTTATTTTTCTAAATACATTCAAATATGTATCCGCTCATGAGACAATAACCCTGATAAATG
CTTCAATAATATTGAAAAAGGAAGAGTATGAGTATTCAACATTTCCGTGTCGCCCTTATTCCCTTTTTTG
CGGCATTTTGCCTTCCTGTTTTTGCTCACCCAGAAACGCTGGTGAAAGTAAAAGATGCTGAAGATCAGTT
GGGTGCACGAGTGGGTTACATCGAACTGGATCTCAACAGCGGTAAGATCCTTGAGAGTTTTCGCCCCGAA
GAACGTTTTCCAATGATGAGCACTTTTAAAGTTCTGCTATGTGGCGCGGTATTATCCCGTGTTGACGCCG
GGCAAGAGCAACTCGGTCGCCGCATACACTATTCTCAGAATGACTTGGTTGAGTACTCACCAGTCACAGA
AAAGCATCTTACGGATGGCATGACAGTAAGAGAATTATGCAGTGCTGCCATAACCATGAGTGATAACACT
GCGGCCAACTTACTTCTGACAACGATCGGAGGACCGAAGGAGCTAACCGCTTTTTTGCACAACATGGGGG
ATCATGTAACTCGCCTTGATCGTTGGGAACCGGAGCTGAATGAAGCCATACCAAACGACGAGCGTGACAC
CACGATGCCTGTAGCAATGGCAACAACGTTGCGCAAACTATTAACTGGCGAACTACTTACTCTAGCTTCC
CGGCAACAATTAATAGACTGGATGGAGGCGGATAAAGTTGCAGGACCACTTCTGCGCTCGGCCCTTCCGG
CTGGCTGGTTTATTGCTGATAAATCTGGAGCCGGTGAGCGTGGGTCTCGCGGTATCATTGCAGCACTGGG
GCCAGATGGTAAGCCCTCCCGTATCGTAGTTATCTACACGACGGGGAGTCAGGCAACTATGGATGAACGA
AATAGACAGATCGCTGAGATAGGTGCCTCACTGATTAAGCATTGGTAACTGTCAGACCAAGTTTACTCAT
ATATACTTTAGATTGATTTAAAACTTCATTTTTAATTTAAAAGGATCTAGGTGAAGATCCTTTTTGATAA
TCTCATGACCAAAATCCCTTAACGTGAGTTTTCGTTCCACTGAGCGTCAGACCCCGTAGAAAAGATCAAA
GGATCTTCTTGAGATCCTTTTTTTCTGCGCGTAATCTGCTGCTTGCAAACAAAAAAACCACCGCTACCAG
CGGTGGTTTGTTTGCCGGATCAAGAGCTACCAACTCTTTTTCCGAAGGTAACTGGCTTCAGCAGAGCGCA
GATACCAAATACTGTCCTTCTAGTGTAGCCGTAGTTAGGCCACCACTTCAAGAACTCTGTAGCACCGCCT
ACATACCTCGCTCTGCTAATCCTGTTACCAGTGGCTGCTGCCAGTGGCGATAAGTCGTGTCTTACCGGGT
TGGACTCAAGACGATAGTTACCGGATAAGGCGCAGCGGTCGGGCTGAACGGGGGGTTCGTGCACACAGCC
CAGCTTGGAGCGAACGACCTACACCGAACTGAGATACCTACAGCGTGAGCATTGAGAAAGCGCCACGCTT
CCCGAAGGGAGAAAGGCGGACAGGTATCCGGTAAGCGGCAGGGTCGGAACAGGAGAGCGCACGAGGGAGC
TTCCAGGGGGAAACGCCTGGTATCTTTATAGTCCTGTCGGGTTTCGCCACCTCTGACTTGAGCGTCGATT
TTTGTGATGCTCGTCAGGGGGGCGGAGCCTATGGAAAAACGCCAGCAACGCGAGCTCGTATGGACATATT
GTCGTTAGAACGCGGCTACAATTAATACATAACCTTATGTATCATACACATACGATTTAGGTGACACTAT
AG
