>Addgene plasmid #59560 | pTK095 | addgene partial sequence | sequence record 95572 | SP6 5'-ATTTAGGTGACACTATAG-3'
CAACAGCCGACCAATTGCACTACCATCACAATGGAGAAGCCAGTAGTAAACGTAGACGTAGACCCCCAGA
GTCCGTTTGTCGTGCAACTGCAAAAAAGCTTCCCGCAATTTGAGGTAGTAGCACAGCAGGTCACTCCAAA
TGACCATGCTAATGCCAGAGCATTTTCGCATCTGGCCAGTAAACTAATCGAGCTGGAGGTTCCTACCACA
GCGACGATCTTGGACATAGGCAGCGCACCGGCTCGTAGAATGTTTTCCGAGCACCAGTATCATTGTGTCT
GCCCCATGCGTAGTCCAGAAGACCCGGACCGCATGATGAAATATGCCAGTAAACTGGCGGAAAAAGCGTG
CAAGATTACAAACAAGAACTTGCATGAGAAGATTAAGGATCTCCGGACCGTACTTGATACGCCGGATGCT
GAAACACCATCGCTCTGCTTTCACAACGATGTTACCTGCAACATGCGTGCCGAATATTCCGTCATGCAGG
ACGTGTATATCAACGCTCCCGGAACTATCTATCATCAGGCTATGAAAGGCGTGCGGACCCTGTACTGGAT
TGGCTTCGACACCACCCAGTTCATGTTCTCGGCTATGGCAGGTTCGTACCCTGCGTACAACACCAACTGG
GCCGACGAGAAAGTCCTTGAAGCGCGTAACATCGGACTTTGCAGCACAAAGCTGAGTGAAGGTAGGACAG
GAAAATTGTCGATAATGAGGAAGAAGGAGTTGAAGCCCGGGTCGCGGGTTTATTTCTCCGTAGGATCGAC
ACTTTATCCAGAACACAGAGCCAGCTTGCAGAGCTGGCATCTTCCATCGGTGTTCCACTTGAATGG
