>Addgene plasmid #59560 | pTK095 | addgene partial sequence | sequence record 96332 | EGFP-N 5'-CGTCGCCGTCCAGCTCGACCAG-3'
CCTTGCTCACCATTGGGCCTGGGTTCTCCTCCACGTCGCCGGCCTGCTTCAGCAGAGAGAAGTTGGTGGC
GCCAGATCCCTTCTGAAGGCCTTTAATCTTCTCCACAAGGCTTCCAAGCTCCTTTCTCAGCTCTCCCTCG
TTGATTATCGCTGCCGAAGCGCATGGCACCTCAATGCCCACAGCCCTTCCAAGGTCGTTCTTGCTTTTAA
CGTAAATGTACGGCACATTCTTCTCCTCGCAGAGGAGGGGCAGATGAGCAACGATCTCAGGCGGGTCAAC
ATCCTCTGCGATGTAAACGAGCTTTGCCAGTCCCCTCTCCACAGCCTTTGTCGTCTCGTTGGTACCTTTC
TTTACCTTACCGCTCTCCCTAACCTTCTCCAGCAGACTCAGAGCTTCGTTCTGCATGTCCTCAGGAACCT
CAAATCTCACGTACATGGTGGCACTATGCTGACTATTTAGGACCACCGTAGAGATGCTTTATTTCCCCTC
TGATGGCTTGGAATGCTCTTTTGCTCTGGGCAAAAGTTCTCAATGCCAGTAGGACAGGTGTAATATTGTC
TACCTCATACCGGGTCGTCACGGCCACTGCTAAAGTGCCTGTTATACCTACTCTAAACCACGCCTTTGTT
TCATCTAGCAGAGCGCGTCTTCTGTCTTCGTCTTGCTCGTCGTCGGCTGGGAGCGGTTTACCCAACTTAA
ACAGCCTTTTCAGGGGATCCGCCACGCGGCACGCTGTGGAAGTAACCGAATCTTGCAAGATAAATCCGCC
GCAGAAGTAAGGTGGTCTCTCACCGATGACTGCGTCGATGATCTTAACCTCCATGTTGAGCCAGGTGGCG
CACCTCTCAGCCATTTC
