>Addgene plasmid #59560 | pTK095 | addgene partial sequence | sequence record 96333 | P1234-F 5'-AGACGTAGACGCAGGAGCAG-3'
CATATTTTCGACGGACACAGGCCCTGGGCACTTGCAAAAGAAGTCCGTTCTGCAGAACCAGCTTACAGAA
CCGACCTTGGAGCGCAATGTCCTGGAAAGAATTCATGCCCCGGTGCTCGACACGTCGAAAGAGGAACAAC
TCAAACTCAGGTACCAGATGATGCCCACCGAAGCCAACAAAAGTAGGTACCAGTCTCGTAAAGTAGAAAA
TCAGAAAGCCATAACCACTGAGCGACTACTGTCAGGACTACGACTGTATAACTCTGCCACAGATCAGCCA
GAATGCTATAAGATCACCTATCCGAAACCATTGTACTCCAGTAGCGTACCGGCGAACTACTCCGATCCAC
AGTTCGCTGTAGCTGTCTGTAACAACTATCTGCATGAGAACTATCCGACAGTAGCATCTTATCAGATTAC
TGACGAGTACGATGCTTACTTGGATATGGTAGACGGGACAGTCGCCTGCCTGGATACTGCAACCTTCTGC
CCCGCTAAGCTTAGAAGTTACCCGAAAAAACATGAGTATAGAGCCCCGAATATCCGCAGTGCGGTTCCAT
CAGCGATGCAGAACACGCTACAAAATGTGCTCATTGCCGCAACTAAAAGAAATTGCAACGTCACGCAGAT
GCGTGAACTGCCAACACTGGACTCAGCGACATTCAATGTCGAATGCTTTCGAAAATATGCATGTAATGAC
GAGTATTGGGAGGAGTTCGCTCGGAAGCCAATTAGGATTACCACTGAGTTTGTCACCGCATATGTAGCTA
GACTGAAAGGCCCTAAGGCCGCCGCACTATTTGCAAAGACGTATAATTTGGTCCCATTGCAAGAAGTGCC
TATGGATAGATTCGTCATGGACATGAAAAGAGACGTGAAAGTTACACCAGGCACGAA
