>Addgene plasmid #59560 | pTK095 | addgene partial sequence | sequence record 96992 | EGFP-C 5'-CATGGTCCTGCTGGAGTTCGTG-3'
CTGTACAAGTAAGGCGCGCCCCGCTTGAAGTCTTTAATTAAACCGCTTGAAGTCTTTAATTAAACCGCTT
GAAGTCTTTAATTAAACCGCTTGAAGTCTTTAATTAAAACTAGTTAAAGAACGAGCAGTAATTCTAGGCG
ATCGCTCGAAAAACATGAGGATCACCCATGTCTGCAGGTCGACTCTAGAAAACATGAGGATCACCCATGT
CCTGCAGGTCGACTCTAGAAAACATGAGGATCACCCATGTCTGCAGGTCGACTCTAGAAAACATGAGGAT
CACCCATGTCCTCGAGTACAAGTAATTCTAGGCGATCGCTCGAAAAACATGAGGATCACCCATGTCTGCA
GGTCGACTCTAGAAAACATGAGGATCACCCATGTCCTGCAGGTCGACTCTAGAAAACATGAGGATCACCC
ATGTCTGCAGGTCGACTCTAGAAAACATGAGGATCACCCATGTCCTCGAGGTGTGCGGCCGCTGGCCTCG
AGGAAGCGCAGTACATAATGCTGCGCAGTGTTGCCACATAACCACTATATTAACCATTTATCTAGCGGAC
GCCAAAAACTCAATGTATTTCTGAGGAAGCGTGGTGCATAATGCCACGCAGCGTCTGCATAACTTTTATT
ATTTCTTTTATTAATCAACAAAATTTTGTTTTTAACATTTC
