>Addgene plasmid #59560 | pTK095 Sequencing Result | analyzer sequence | sequence record 98145
CGGCTGTTGTCTAGTTGTCGGAAAATCAGGTACATTTCTGTATTGCTTGAGACACAATCTGGTCTCGCTG
CAGACACCCTGACAAACTTTCTGGCAAGAGCGGTGACTACGTCCTCACTGTTGCGGTCGGCGTAGCCATA
GGACTTCACCACGAGGGTGCCTCCTGAGTTAAGGCAATTCAGGGCCGAACGCGAAAGGGTTTTTAAGGTC
GCCGCATGGTCTTCGCACTGCTGAAAGTGGTGGTTTCTGTATTTAGTTCCAATGTTGATGAACACCAGGT
CGTACCGTGCCTGCGGCGGAAACCCGAAAGCCAGGTTGTAGTTCTTATCTGCACCGGCTATGCCAATCGG
GGCGATCCATTCGATTCTCTTACGGGGAGCTTCAATTTTTTCCTCTGATACCACAAGTACTGAGTGGTGT
TTGAACTGGTTCAAGA
